Addgene plasmid #41025: pFA6a-kanMX-tetO-Pcyc1-GFP
Depositing lab: Michael Nick Boddy. Depositing organization: Scripps California (The Scripps Research Institute). Publication: A new versatile system for rapid control of gene expression in the fission yeast Schizosaccharomyces pombe. Zilio N, Wehrkamp-Richter S, Boddy MN. Yeast. 2012 Aug 29. doi: 10.1002/yea.2920. PubMed 22968950.
Backbone
  Vector backbone: pFA6a
  Vector type: N-terminal tagging/promoter replacement
  Selectable markers: G418
Growth in bacteria
  Bacterial resistance: Ampicillin, 100 μg/mL
  Growth temperature: 37°C
  Growth strain: DH5alpha
  Copy number: Unknown
Gene/Insert
  Gene/Insert name: tetO7-Pcyc1-GFP
Terms and licenses: Academic/Nonprofit Terms; Industry Terms: Not Available to Industry
How to cite: pFA6a-kanMX-tetO-Pcyc1-GFP was a gift from Michael Nick Boddy (Addgene plasmid # 41025 ; http://n2t.net/addgene:41025 ; RRID:Addgene_41025)
