[The description below was written by a language model from this plasmid's Addgene catalogue record and pLannotate feature annotations shown in this document.]
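Description:
pFA6a-kanMX-tetO-Pcyc1-GFP is a 5,395 bp member of the pFA6a family of yeast PCR-template plasmids, catalogued as an N-terminal tagging/promoter replacement vector and associated with a system for rapid control of gene expression in the fission yeast Schizosaccharomyces pombe. In E. coli it is maintained through a high-copy ColE1/pUC-type origin and selected with ampicillin via the β-lactamase gene and its own promoter. The backbone also carries SP6 and T7 phage promoters flanking the module, along with short remnants of bom, rop and lacI that are annotated only as fragments and are not expected to be functional. No yeast replication origin is annotated, consistent with a plasmid that serves as a source of an integrating cassette rather than as an episome.

The payload begins with the kanMX marker, which confers G418 resistance in yeast and lies in the opposite orientation to the rest of the module. It is followed by a tetracycline response element with seven tetO operator copies, then an unannotated stretch that by the construct and insert names should correspond to the cyc1 minimal promoter, and then a GFP coding sequence. An S. cerevisiae ADH1 terminator is annotated after GFP.

The intended logic is that the kanMX-tetO7-Pcyc1-GFP module replaces the native promoter of a chromosomal gene and fuses GFP to the N-terminus of its product. This places the gene under control of a tetO-binding Tet regulator, making it responsive to tetracycline-class drugs, while allowing the protein to be followed by fluorescence. The regulator itself is not encoded on this plasmid and must be supplied by the host strain. The record does not specify which Tet regulator is used or the direction of the drug response.
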