Features (pLannotate 1.2.2; 12 found; start..end, strand, type, name):
      1..19      -  promoter       SP6 promoter: promoter for bacteriophage SP6 RNA polymerase
     82..133     -  misc_feature   bom (fragment): basis of mobility region from pBR322
    235..270     -  CDS            rop (fragment): Rop protein, which maintains plasmids at low copy number; rop
    365..469     +  promoter       AmpR promoter: bla
    470..1330    +  CDS            AmpR: β-lactamase; bla; confers resistance to ampicillin, carbenicillin, and related antibiotics
   1501..2089    +  rep_origin     ori: high-copy-number ColE1/pMB1/pBR322/pUC origin of replication
   2272..2325    +  CDS            lacI (fragment): lac repressor; lacI; The lac repressor binds to the lac operator to inhibit transcription in E. coli. This inhibition can be relieved by adding lactose or isopropyl-β-D-thiogalactopyranoside (IPTG).
   2347..2365    +  promoter       T7 promoter: promoter for bacteriophage T7 RNA polymerase
   2470..3826    -  gene           kanMX: yeast selectable marker conferring kanamycin resistance (Wach et al., 1994)
   3909..4179    +  protein_bind   tetracycline response element: contains seven copies of the tetracycline operator tetO tetracycline repressor TetR
   4399..5112    +  CDS            GFP: Aequoria victoria green fluorescent protein
   5133..5320    +  terminator     ADH1 terminator: S. cerevisiae ADH1; transcription terminator for the S. cerevisiae alcohol dehydrogenase 1 (ADH1) gene
>Addgene plasmid #41025 | pFA6a-kanMX-tetO-Pcyc1-GFP | depositor full sequence | sequence record 56250 | pFA6a-kanMX-tetO-Pcyc1-GFP sequence 5395 bps
TCTATAGTGTCACCTAAATCGTATGTGTATGATACATAAGGTTATGTATTAATTGTAGCCGCGTTCTAAC
GACAATATGTCCATATGGTGCACTCTCAGTACAATCTGCTCTGATGCCGCATAGTTAAGCCAGCCCCGAC
ACCCGCCAACACCCGCTGACGCGCCCTGACGGGCTTGTCTGCTCCCGGCATCCGCTTACAGACAAGCTGT
GACCGTCTCCGGGAGCTGCATGTGTCAGAGGTTTTCACCGTCATCACCGAAACGCGCGAGACGAAAGGGC
CTCGTGATACGCCTATTTTTATAGGTTAATGTCATGATAATAATGGTTTCTTAGACGTCAGGTGGCACTT
TTCGGGGAAATGTGCGCGGAACCCCTATTTGTTTATTTTTCTAAATACATTCAAATATGTATCCGCTCAT
GAGACAATAACCCTGATAAATGCTTCAATAATATTGAAAAAGGAAGAGTATGAGTATTCAACATTTCCGT
GTCGCCCTTATTCCCTTTTTTGCGGCATTTTGCCTTCCTGTTTTTGCTCACCCAGAAACGCTGGTGAAAG
TAAAAGATGCTGAAGATCAGTTGGGTGCACGAGTGGGTTACATCGAACTGGATCTCAACAGCGGTAAGAT
CCTTGAGAGTTTTCGCCCCGAAGAACGTTTTCCAATGATGAGCACTTTTAAAGTTCTGCTATGTGGCGCG
GTATTATCCCGTATTGACGCCGGGCAAGAGCAACTCGGTCGCCGCATACACTATTCTCAGAATGACTTGG
TTGAGTACTCACCAGTCACAGAAAAGCATCTTACGGATGGCATGACAGTAAGAGAATTATGCAGTGCTGC
CATAACCATGAGTGATAACACTGCGGCCAACTTACTTCTGACAACGATCGGAGGACCGAAGGAGCTAACC
GCTTTTTTGCACAACATGGGGGATCATGTAACTCGCCTTGATCGTTGGGAACCGGAGCTGAATGAAGCCA
TACCAAACGACGAGCGTGACACCACGATGCCTGTAGCAATGGCAACAACGTTGCGCAAACTATTAACTGG
CGAACTACTTACTCTAGCTTCCCGGCAACAATTAATAGACTGGATGGAGGCGGATAAAGTTGCAGGACCA
CTTCTGCGCTCGGCCCTTCCGGCTGGCTGGTTTATTGCTGATAAATCTGGAGCCGGTGAGCGTGGGTCTC
GCGGTATCATTGCAGCACTGGGGCCAGATGGTAAGCCCTCCCGTATCGTAGTTATCTACACGACGGGGAG
TCAGGCAACTATGGATGAACGAAATAGACAGATCGCTGAGATAGGTGCCTCACTGATTAAGCATTGGTAA
CTGTCAGACCAAGTTTACTCATATATACTTTAGATTGATTTAAAACTTCATTTTTAATTTAAAAGGATCT
AGGTGAAGATCCTTTTTGATAATCTCATGACCAAAATCCCTTAACGTGAGTTTTCGTTCCACTGAGCGTC
AGACCCCGTAGAAAAGATCAAAGGATCTTCTTGAGATCCTTTTTTTCTGCGCGTAATCTGCTGCTTGCAA
ACAAAAAAACCACCGCTACCAGCGGTGGTTTGTTTGCCGGATCAAGAGCTACCAACTCTTTTTCCGAAGG
TAACTGGCTTCAGCAGAGCGCAGATACCAAATACTGTCCTTCTAGTGTAGCCGTAGTTAGGCCACCACTT
CAAGAACTCTGTAGCACCGCCTACATACCTCGCTCTGCTAATCCTGTTACCAGTGGCTGCTGCCAGTGGC
GATAAGTCGTGTCTTACCGGGTTGGACTCAAGACGATAGTTACCGGATAAGGCGCAGCGGTCGGGCTGAA
CGGGGGGTTCGTGCACACAGCCCAGCTTGGAGCGAACGACCTACACCGAACTGAGATACCTACAGCGTGA
GCATTGAGAAAGCGCCACGCTTCCCGAAGGGAGAAAGGCGGACAGGTATCCGGTAAGCGGCAGGGTCGGA
ACAGGAGAGCGCACGAGGGAGCTTCCAGGGGGAAACGCCTGGTATCTTTATAGTCCTGTCGGGTTTCGCC
ACCTCTGACTTGAGCGTCGATTTTTGTGATGCTCGTCAGGGGGGCGGAGCCTATGGAAAAACGCCAGCAA
CGCGGCCTTTTTACGGTTCCTGGCCTTTTGCTGGCCTTTTGCTCACATGTTCTTTCCTGCGTTATCCCCT
GATTCTGTGGATAACCGTATTACCGCCTTTGAGTGAGCTGATACCGCTCGCCGCAGCCGAACGACCGAGC
GCAGCGAGTCAGTGAGCGAGGAAGCGGAAGAGCGCCCAATACGCAAACCGCCTCTCCCCGCGCGTTGGCC
GATTCATTAATGCAGGTTAACCTGGCTTATCGAAATTAATACGACTCACTATAGGGAGACCGGCAGATCC
GCGGCCGCATAGGCCACTAGTGGATCTGATATCATCGATGAATTCGAGCTCGTTTAAACTGGATGGCGGC
GTTAGTATCGAATCGACAGCAGTATAGCGACCAGCATTCACATACGATTGACGCATGATATTACTTTCTG
CGCACTTAACTTCGCATCTGGGCAGATGATGTCGAGGCGAAAAAAAATATAAATCACGCTAACATTTGAT
TAAAATAGAACAACTACAATATAAAAAAACTATACAAATGACAAGTTCTTGAAAACAAGAATCTTTTTAT
TGTCAGTACTGATTAGAAAAACTCATCGAGCATCAAATGAAACTGCAATTTATTCATATCAGGATTATCA
ATACCATATTTTTGAAAAAGCCGTTTCTGTAATGAAGGAGAAAACTCACCGAGGCAGTTCCATAGGATGG
CAAGATCCTGGTATCGGTCTGCGATTCCGACTCGTCCAACATCAATACAACCTATTAATTTCCCCTCGTC
AAAAATAAGGTTATCAAGTGAGAAATCACCATGAGTGACGACTGAATCCGGTGAGAATGGCAAAAGCTTA
TGCATTTCTTTCCAGACTTGTTCAACAGGCCAGCCATTACGCTCGTCATCAAAATCACTCGCATCAACCA
AACCGTTATTCATTCGTGATTGCGCCTGAGCGAGACGAAATACGCGATCGCTGTTAAAAGGACAATTACA
AACAGGAATCGAATGCAACCGGCGCAGGAACACTGCCAGCGCATCAACAATATTTTCACCTGAATCAGGA
TATTCTTCTAATACCTGGAATGCTGTTTTGCCGGGGATCGCAGTGGTGAGTAACCATGCATCATCAGGAG
TACGGATAAAATGCTTGATGGTCGGAAGAGGCATAAATTCCGTCAGCCAGTTTAGTCTGACCATCTCATC
TGTAACATCATTGGCAACGCTACCTTTGCCATGTTTCAGAAACAACTCTGGCGCATCGGGCTTCCCATAC
AATCGATAGATTGTCGCACCTGATTGCCCGACATTATCGCGAGCCCATTTATACCCATATAAATCAGCAT
CCATGTTGGAATTTAATCGCGGCCTCGAAACGTGAGTCTTTTCCTTACCCATGGTTGTTTATGTTCGGAT
GTGATGTGAGAACTGTATCCTAGCAAGATTTTAAAAGGAAGTATATGAAAGAAGAACCTCAGTGGCAAAT
CCTAACCTTTTATATTTCTCTACAGGGGCGCGGCGTGGGGACAATTCAACGCGTCTGTGAGGGGAGCGTT
TCCCTGCTCGCAGGTCTGCAGCGAGGAGCCGTAATTTTTGCTTCGCGCCGTGCGGCCATCAAAATGTATG
GATGCAAATGATTATACATGGGGATGTATGGGCTAAATGTACGGGCGACAGTCACATCATGCCCCTGAGC
TGCGCACGTCAAGACTGTCAAGGAGGGTATTCTGGGCCTCCATGTCGCTGGCCGGGTGACCCGGCGGGGA
CGAGGCAAGCTAAACAGATCTGGGTAATATAGATCAATTCCTCGATCGAGTTTACCACTCCCTATCAGTG
ATAGAGAAAAGTGAAAGTCGAGTTTACCACTCCCTATCAGTGATAGAGAAAAGTGAAAGTCGAGTTTACC
ACTCCCTATCAGTGATAGAGAAAAGTGAAAGTCGAGTTTACCACTCCCTATCAGTGATAGAGAAAAGTGA
AAGTCGAGTTTACCACTCCCTATCAGTGATAGAGAAAAGTGAAAGTCGAGTTTACCACTCCCTATCAGTG
ATAGAGAAAAGTGAAAGTCGAGTTTACCACTCCCTATCAGTGATAGAGAAAAGTGAAAGTCGAGCTCGGT
ACCCTATGGCATGCATGTGCTCTGTATGTATATAAAACTCTTGTTTTCTTCTTTTCTCTAAATATTCTTT
CCTTATACATTAGGTCCTTTGTAGCATAAATTACTATACTTCTATAGACACGCAAACACAAATACACACA
CTAAATTACCGGATCAATTCGGGGGATCCGTTTATCATCCTGGAGGATGTTAATTAACAGTAAAGGAGAA
GAACTTTTCACTGGAGTTGTCCCAATTCTTGTTGAATTAGATGGTGATGTTAATGGGCACAAATTTTCTG
TCAGTGGAGAGGGTGAAGGTGATGCAACATACGGAAAACTTACCCTTAAATTTATTTGCACTACTGGAAA
ACTACCTGTTCCATGGCCAACACTTGTCACTACTTTCACTTATGGTGTTCAATGCTTTTCAAGATACCCA
GATCATATGAAACGGCATGACTTTTTCAAGAGTGCCATGCCCGAAGGTTATGTACAGGAAAGAACTATAT
TTTTCAAAGATGACGGGAACTACAAGACACGTGCTGAAGTCAAGTTTGAAGGTGATACCCTTGTTAATAG
AATCGAGTTAAAAGGTATTGATTTTAAAGAAGATGGAAACATTCTTGGACACAAATTGGAATACAACTAT
AACTCACACAATGTATACATCATGGCAGACAAACAAAAGAATGGAATCAAAGTTAACTTCAAAATTAGAC
ACAACATTGAAGATGGAAGCGTTCAACTAGCAGACCATTATCAACAAAATACTCCAATTGGCGATGGCCC
TGTCCTTTTACCAGACAACCATTACCTGTCCACACAATCTGCCCTTTCGAAAGATCCCAACGAAAAGAGA
GACCACATGGTCCTTCTTGAGTTTGTAACAGCTGCTGGGATTACACATGGCATGGATGAACTATACAAAT
AGGGCGCGCCACTTCTAAATAAGCGAATTTCTTATGATTTATGATTTTTATTATTAAATAAGTTATAAAA
AAAATAAGTGTATACAAATTTTAAAGTGACTCTTAGGTTTTAAAACGAAAATTCTTATTCTTGAGTAACT
CTTTCCTGTAGGTCAGGTTGCTTTCTCAGGTATAGTATGAGGTCGCTCTTATTGACCACACCTCTACCGG
CAGATCCGCTAGGGATAACAGGGTAATATAGATCCGTCGACCTGCAGCGTACGAAGCTTCAGCTGGCGGC
CGCGT
