>Addgene plasmid #41025 | pFA6a-kanMX-tetO-Pcyc1-GFP | addgene partial sequence | sequence record 56674 | T7 5'-TAATACGACTCACTATAGGG-3'
GTGGATCTGATATCATCGATGAATTCGAGCTCGTTTAAACTGGATGGCGGCGTTAGTATCGAATCGACAG
CAGTATAGCGACCAGCATTCACATACGATTGACGCATGATATTACTTTCTGCGCACTTAACTTCGCATCT
GGGCAGATGATGTCGAGGCGAAAAAAAATATAAATCACGCTAACATTTGATTAAAATAGAACAACTACAA
TATAAAAAAACTATACAAATGACAAGTTCTTGAAAACAAGAATCTTTTTATTGTCAGTACTGATTAGAAA
AACTCATCGAGCATCAAATGAAACTGCAATTTATTCATATCAGGATTATCAATACCATATTTTTGAAAAA
GCCGTTTCTGTAATGAAGGAGAAAACTCACCGAGGCAGTTCCATAGGATGGCAAGATCCTGGTATCGGTC
TGCGATTCCGACTCGTCCAACATCAATACAACCTATTAATTTCCCCTCGTCAAAAATAAGGTTATCAAGT
GAGAAATCACCATGAGTGACGACTGAATCCGGTGAGAATGGCAAAAGCTTATGCATTTCTTTCCAGACTT
GTTCAACAGGCCAGCCATTACGCTCGTCATCAAAATCACTCGCATCAACCAAACCGTTATTCATTCGTGA
TTGCGCCTGAGCGAGACGAAATACGCGATCGCTGTTAAAAGGACAATTACAAACAGGAATCGAATGCAAC
CGGCGCAGGAACACTGCCAGCGCATCAACAATATTTTCACCTGAATCAGGATATTCTTCTAATACCTGGA
ATGCTGTTTTGCCGGGGATCGCAGTGGTGAGTAACCATGCATCATCAGGAGTACGGATAA
