>Addgene plasmid #41025 | pFA6a-kanMX-tetO-Pcyc1-GFP | addgene partial sequence | sequence record 56680 | GFPfusionREV 5'-CTCCACTGACAGAAAATTTG-3'
GGGACAACTCCAGTGAAAAGTTCTTCTCCTTTACTGTTAATTAACATCCTCCAGGATGATAAACGGATCC
CCCGAATTGATCCGGTAATTTAGTGTGTGTATTTGTGTTTGCGTGTCTATAGAAGTATAGTAATTTATGC
TACAAAGGACCTAATGTATAAGGAAAGAATATTTAGAGAAAAGAAGAAAACAAGAGTTTTATATACATAC
AGAGCACATGCATGCCATAGGGTACCGAGCTCGACTTTCACTTTTCTCTATCACTGATAGGGAGTGGTAA
ACTCGACTTTCACTTTTCTCTATCACTGATAGGGAGTGGTAAACTCGACTTTCACTTTTCTCTATCACTG
ATAGGGAGTGGTAAACTCGACTTTCACTTTTCTCTATCACTGATAGGGAGTGGTAAACTCGACTTTCACT
TTTCTCTATCACTGATAGGGAGTGGTAAACTCGACTTTCACTTTTCTCTATCACTGATAGGGAGTGGTAA
ACTCGACTTTCACTTTTCTCTATCACTGATAGGGAGTGGTAAACTCGATCGAGGAATTGATCTATATTAC
CCAGATCTGTTTAGCTTGCCTCGTCCCCGCCGGGTCACCCGGCCAGCGACATGGAGGCCCAGAATACCCT
CCTTGACAGTCTTGACGTGCGCAGCTCAGGGGCATGATGTGACTGTCGCCCGTACATTTAGCCCATACAT
CCCCATGTATAATCATTTGCATCCATACATTTTGATGGCCGCACGGCGCGAAGCAAAAATTACGGCTCCT
CGCTGCAGACCTGCGAGCAGGGAAACGCTCCCCTCACAGAC
