>Addgene plasmid #41025 | pFA6a-kanMX-tetO-Pcyc1-GFP | addgene partial sequence | sequence record 56682 | Sp6 5'-ATTTAGGTGACACTATAG-3'
GTCGACGGATCTATATTACCCTGTTATCCCTAGCGGATCTGCCGGTAGAGGTGTGGTCAATAAGAGCGAC
CTCATACTATACCTGAGAAAGCAACCTGACCTACAGGAAAGAGTTACTCAAGAATAAGAATTTTCGTTTT
AAAACCTAAGAGTCACTTTAAAATTTGTATACACTTATTTTTTTTATAACTTATTTAATAATAAAAATCA
TAAATCATAAGAAATTCGCTTATTTAGAAGTGGCGCGCCCTATTTGTATAGTTCATCCATGCCATGTGTA
ATCCCAGCAGCTGTTACAAACTCAAGAAGGACCATGTGGTCTCTCTTTTCGTTGGGATCTTTCGAAAGGG
CAGATTGTGTGGACAGGTAATGGTTGTCTGGTAAAAGGACAGGGCCATCGCCAATTGGAGTATTTTGTTG
ATAATGGTCTGCTAGTTGAACGCTTCCATCTTCAATGTTGTGTCTAATTTTGAAGTTAACTTTGATTCCA
TTCTTTTGTTTGTCTGCCATGATGTATACATTGTGTGAGTTATAGTTGTATTCCAATTTGTGTCCAAGAA
TGTTTCCATCTTCTTTAAAATCAATACCTTTTAACTCGATTCTATTAACAAGGGTATCACCTTCAAACTT
GACTTCAGCACGTGTCTTGTAGTTCCCGTCATCTTTGAAAAATATAGTTCTTTCCTGTACATAACCTTCG
GGCATGGCACTCTTGAAAAAGTCATGCCGTTTCATATGATCTGGGTATCTTGAAAAGCATTGAACACCAT
AAGTGAAAGTAGTGACAAGTGTTGGCCATGGAACAGGTAGTTTTCCAGTAGTGCAAATAAAT
